>Addgene plasmid #159447 | pCL12-decoder | depositor full sequence | sequence record 308203 | pCL12-decoder sequence 9021 bps
CGCGTTGCTGGCGTTTTTCCATAGGCTCCGCCCCCCTGACGAGCATCACAAAAATCGACGCTCAAGTCAG
AGGTGGCGAAACCCGACAGGACTATAAAGATACCAGGCGTTTCCCCCTGGAAGCTCCCTCGTGCGCTCTC
CTGTTCCGACCCTGCCGCTTACCGGATACCTGTCCGCCTTTCTCCCTTCGGGAAGCGTGGCGCTTTCTCA
TAGCTCACGCTGTAGGTATCTCAGTTCGGTGTAGGTCGTTCGCTCCAAGCTGGGCTGTGTGCACGAACCC
CCCGTTCAGCCCGACCGCTGCGCCTTATCCGGTAACTATCGTCTTGAGTCCAACCCGGTAAGACACGACT
TATCGCCACTGGCAGCAGCCACTGGTAACAGGATTAGCAGAGCGAGGTATGTAGGCGGTGCTACAGAGTT
CTTGAAGTGGTGGCCTAACTACGGCTACACTAGAAGAACAGTATTTGGTATCTGCGCTCTGCTGAAGCCA
GTTACCTTCGGAAAAAGAGTTGGTAGCTCTTGATCCGGCAAACAAACCACCGCTGGTAGCGGTGGTTTTT
TTGTTTGCAAGCAGCAGATTACGCGCAGAAAAAAAGGATCTCAAGAAGATCCTTTGATCTTTTGTTTAAA
CCTACGGGGTCTGACGCTCAGTGGAACGAAAACTCACGTTAAGGGATTTTGGTCATGAGATTATCAAAAA
GGATCTTCACCTAGATCCTTTTAAATTAAAAATGAAGTTTTAAATCAATCTAAAGTATATATGAGTAAAC
TTGGTCTGACAGTTACCAATGCTTAATCAGTGAGGCACCTATCTCAGCGATCTGTCTATTTCGTTCATCC
ATAGTTGCCTGACTCCCCGTCGTGTAGATAACTACGATACGGGAGGGCTTACCATCTGGCCCCAGTGCTG
CAATGATACCGCGAGACCCACGCTCACCGGCTCCAGATTTATCAGCAATAAACCAGCCAGCCGGAAGGGC
CGAGCGCAGAAGTGGTCCTGCAACTTTATCCGCCTCCATCCAGTCTATTAATTGTTGCCGGGAAGCTAGA
GTAAGTAGTTCGCCAGTTAATAGTTTGCGCAACGTTGTTGCCATTGCTACAGGCATCGTGGTGTCACGCT
CGTCGTTTGGTATGGCTTCATTCAGCTCCGGTTCCCAACGATCAAGGCGAGTTACATGATCCCCCATGTT
GTGCAAAAAAGCGGTTAGCTCCTTCGGTCCTCCGATGGTTGTCAGAAGTAAGTTGGCCGCAGTGTTATCA
CTCATGGTTATGGCAGCACTGCATAATTCTCTTACTGTCATGCCATCCGTAAGATGCTTTTCTGTGACTG
GTGAGTACTCAACCAAGTCATTCTGAGAATAGTGTATGCGGCGACCGAGTTGCTCTTGCCCGGCGTCAAT
ACGGGATAATACCGCGCCACATAGCAGAACTTTAAAAGTGCTCATCATTGGAAAACGTTCTTCGGGGCGA
AAACTCTCAAGGATCTTACCGCTGTTGAGATCCAGTTCGATGTAACCCACTCGTGCACCCAACTGATCTT
CAGCATCTTTTACTTTCACCAGCGTTTCTGGGTGAGCAAAAACAGGAAGGCAAAATGCCGCAAAAAAGGG
AATAAGGGCGACACGGAAATGTTGAATACTCATACTCTTCCTTTTTCAATATTATTGAAGCATTTATCAG
GGTTATTGTCTCATGAGCGGATACATATTTGAATGTATTTAGAAAAATAAACAAATAGGGGTTCCGCGCA
CATTTCCCCGAAAAGTGCCACCTGACGTCGAAAGAACGCGGCATTAGCAACATTTGCGAAGCGAACGATT
TTGCGAACTGCTATTAATTAATTGGCGCGCCTGTGAAGATCACAAGGTTTTGCATTGAGGATAGTATAGA
AGCAAGAATCATTGAATTACAGGAAAAAAAGGCAAATATGATTCATGCTACAATAAACCAAGATGAAGCT
GCCATTAGCAGACTAACGCCAGCCGATTTACAGTTCTTATTCAATAACTAATATTTTATTCTCTTATTAT
ATATTATTCTCGGAGTTTTTAAGTGACATCACCCGAAAAGAAGCTAAGTCTTTCTCCTAATTCATATTTA
ATTATTGTACATGGACATATGCATATCATACGTAATGCTCAACCTTAAGCTGCTGCGGAGCTTCCACGAG
CACCAGCACCTGAAGCAACTAGACTTATTTGCGCTTGAGTTAGTTCTATACTTGGCAGTGGAAGTTTGTC
ATTATGAGTTGGTGGAGGTAAAAATCCAACCTTGTTTAAAAATGCAATATATATACCAACCTCTTCTGGA
GTAACACCTATTCCATTAGACCAATCAACACCTGTCCATGCGGTGTCTTTCTTTAAAGATGCCACGGCGT
TCCTATCGTCTAGTTCCGGAGCTTTGGTACTTTCAGGTAAGTTGTCTAAGACCATGTGTAGCAAAGGATA
CAACGCATTTTCTTCATTCCTGTCAATAACAGACGCCTCCAATGATTTCTTCCATTTAGAATAGCTTTCG
ATTTCGACATCGTAACCATAATCGTGTAAAGTATACAAGTAGTCTTTGAATAATATTCTTGGGTGACCCG
TTACTTGAGCAACGGCCAATTCATTTTCTTTGGGAGGATTCAAAGACGTAGCAACAACAACACGAGCAAC
ATGATCTACTGGAACCATATTCACGGAATTTTCGATGTCTGGAATCTTACCTAATTGGACTGAACCTTTC
AAAAATCTCAATAAGAAATCATCTGTGTTTGAAGAACCATTGGCAGAGGCACCTGTTACGTAACCTGGTC
TGACAATACACCCACGTAGGCCCCTTTCACCTGCACGTCTAATGATGTACTCAGCAGCCCATTTGGACTG
ACCATATCCACCAGTGAGCCCGCTTGCAGAGTTCATTAAATCGTCTGATTCTAAAATGCCTGGCTTCCCT
TCGCTAACAAGTTTATCTGACAAATTAAAGTAGTATTCAGTGTCAAGAGTAGAAGTGGAGGAAACAAAGT
CAAAGAACTTTGGCTTGCCGACGGCGGCTAAGCTCATAACATTGATAGTTGAAATAACATTTGGATCTCT
CAATTTGGCGTATGGATAAACCCAGTGAACTAACGCACCATTATGGATAATTATATCAACTGTGTTTGCC
AAATCCATCCACTTCTCATCTGAAAGACCAAATTGGCTTTTAGATAAATCGCCTAATACAACTTTAATAT
TTGAGGCAAATTTTTCGTTCCAAGTACCATAGGTGATACCTGCCTTTTGTAATCTTGCAAATGCAGCTTC
TTCATCCTTGGCCCTGACGTGGGCAAACACTTTGAAACTGTAGTTCTTTGGAGAACGTCCTAACAAATCT
GCAAGGATGTAGGAGCCCAGAAATCCTGTGACACCAGTAACAAACACATTAATTGTTGTTTTTCCTTCGG
CACTATTAGGTTCAACAAAATATTCACGAGAGGGGTACGAACTTGGTAGCGTCTCAACCAATTTCTTGGC
GTCTTCCGCATAATTTGCAGTGACATTTTCGACGACCTCACCTTGAGATGATCCACCCGATGATTTAATT
CTGTCAATTTCCGCGGCAAAGGCCTTTATCGTTGGATACTTGAAAATTGTGCCCAATGGTAAATCAACTT
GCAGCTTTTTCTTTAAGGTAAAAATCATTTTGGTAGCCAAGATAGAATGACCACCTAAATCGAAAAACGA
ATCATCTGGTGATACAGATGCTGGCTTGGTAGGTAATATACTTAACCATAAGTCTCTAACCTCGCGCTCA
ACATTGGTAAACTGAGAGTCGTCAGTTTCAGAAACTGTATTTTCAGCTACCAAATTTAATTGCTTGGGAG
TTGGGAATTGAAGTTTAGGCTTATCAACTTTACCATTTGGATTCAATGGTAGTTTATCCATAACCACAAT
CAAGGAAGGCATAGCATAGCTAGCCAATCTTTTCTTTAAGAAAGTCCTGATGTCCTTGGATAAAAGATGG
TAACCGATTAAGCCCTTAACTATAGGGTCAGTTTCAACCTCCTTTGGAACATCACTTTGGAACTTAGACA
AGTCATCTGGCTTGTCAAATCTTGGGACCATAAATGTGATCAATGTTGGCTCATTGTCGGCATTTTTGCG
AACTAAAGTAATGTTTTCTCTTACCAATGGATGTTGGGAAATGTGCGTATCTATTTCTCCTAATTCGATT
CTGAACCCACGAATTTTAACTTGATCATCAGCCCTACCGCAACATTCACAGTCACCGTTTGGTAGATAAC
GACCTAAATCACCCGTTCTGTACAATCTATCTCTTGGACCTAACCAGAATTGTCTCCAAGGTTCACCATT
ATCCTTATCCAAATAATTCCAGTGATCTTTTTCAACAAACCAGTTGTTCACAAATTTTTCTTTATTCAAT
TCTGGTAATCCTCTATAACCTTCGGCCAAACCACCTGCACGAACATAAATCTCACCTATTTCGCCAATAC
CACATATTTGAGTACGGTCGTTCCTGTTAACAACTAATAGCTGAACGTTCAACATACCTTTACCAGCAGG
CATGACATCTTTCAATTTTTTCAAAAAGTTTGGATCGTCATTTTTTGATTTAACTTCGAAATAAGAAACT
GCACGCTGTGTTTCAGTAGTACCGTACATATTAACAATACGGCAATTTTCTGCCAAGGTTTGTAACCTCA
GACAATCACGTTTTGTTAAAATGTCACCCACAAAGAACGCATGATGTAACTTAGGGAATGGTGTAGTAGC
TTGGGCAGTAAGTAATTGACCCATGGCAGGTGTTAAATGGGTAACTGTGCAACCATACTTACTCATCCAT
TCCGCTAAACGGCCCGGTGTACCAATATCATCTTGAGTAGGGACATACAATTGGGCACCTAAAAATAATG
GTGTAAACATATCTCTTTGAATTGGATCATGTGCAATACCGCTCAGCATTGTGAATTTATCATTTTCTGT
TAAGTTGAACCTTTTGGACATCCAATTGAAATAATAAGCCAAGGAAAAATGTCTACCAAGAACACCCTTA
GGAATACCTTCGGAACCAGATGTGAAAGATAGGGTTGGGTTGGAATCTGGTCCAACTACAACACCTGTTC
TGGTGTCTTTGTAGTGATCGTATGGAGCCAAAACATCCTCGCCATTGTCCAATTTGCCACCTTCAATAGT
ACCATTTTCTTGAATAGCGATGGAATTGATTCTTGAAACAATCTCCAATTCATCATTGATGTAATCTTCT
ACTAATTGATCCAATTGTCCAGCAGCTCTAATAACAATCAACCCACGTGGTTTAGCAACACCTAAGTAAA
TGGTTTGTCTGGCTGGGGGATATGCAGGGTCGATAACTGAAAAGGTTGCGCCAGCTTTCAAGACACCCAT
CACACATACCATCAAATCCACACCCCTAGAAGAATAGATCATCACTACATCACCTCTTTTGATACCTGTT
TTAATCAAATAATGGGCAACTATGTTAGAAGTGCGGTTGATGTCGCGATAAGTGAAAGAACGGGACTTGT
CGGAATTTAGTGTTGGAGTCTCCACAACACAGGTTCTCTCTGGGAAGGCTTCAGCATTGTCCTGGAAAAT
GTCGTGAATACACCCCACGAAATCGCACCAGCCCAAGTTCTTAGTTGGATCAGGTAAACTATCCTTGGAT
GATGCGGTGATCAGAGAGATTTTAGTTATGCAATTGGATGGATCGCTTAGCGCAGCAGTCAAATATTGAG
TAAATTGGTCCGCAACAATGGTTACTCTTTCATTCGAATACAGTAAGCTGTTATAAATTAAGTTCAAAAC
ATGCGCATTATTACTGGTATCCAAATTCAAAGCAAAGTCCACTAAATGATGCTTGAACTCGTCTAATTTG
AAATCTTGGTTTTCCAAAAAGGCCAAACGGAACAACTGAGGGGTCCTTTCCAAGTCTTGGCAACTTTGAA
TTTTTTCAGCTAGCTCGTCAAAGGAAAAATTGGCCTCAATAGAATTGAGCTTGTTCAACTCATTGTTAAT
TGTAGAATACAGCTCATTAAATGACCACGTTGGTTGAATATTGAATCTTAAGATTTTGTTATTCGCAATA
TAAAGAACAATATCATCGTCACCAGTTACTCTATATATCAATGCAGCCCATACACTCAAAGCGACAGCGT
ATTTGTTAGAAAAACTATCATGAGGCACATCGAGCTGAGGTAGCTGTAACGAATATGTAGCTTGTTTCGT
ATAAGGTTCTTGTTGTGGGCGTAAAAAGTCATGTGGTAACACTGAAAGAGTTGGATTATCCAACTTCTCT
ATCCAGACCTTTTCGTTAGTCATTAGTGAGTAACTCTGTGATATGTCTCTATAATTAGCAGTTTTTCACT
GAAATTCCAGGAAAGGTAATAAACTCAGATTTTTTTTTATACTATTGGCTGCTTGTTACTTATATATCTT
GAACTTCTCCCAGCGGGTCTTCAAATACATTTGGGCGATGTTCATGTTCATTAGGCAGGTATTTCGACAT
TGAGTCACACGCGAAAAACCGCCGGAATTTTTTATGTAATTGCAAGTGCAATTCCGCTGGCAAAACTATT
GAAGAGTTTTCCTCGCTAAAACTGTGCGATGCCTCTCGATCGGATGTGCTGCAAGGCGATTAAGTTGGGT
AACGCCAGGGTTTTCCCAGTCACGACGTTGTAAAACGACGGCCAGTGAATTGTAATACGACTCACTATAG
GGCGAATTGGAGAAACAGAATAATATATAAACCTGTATAATATAACCTTGAAGACTATATTTCTTTTCGC
GGCCGCCTATAGGGCGAATTGGAGCTCCCTAGGTGCTGTATATACTCACAGCATAACTGTATATACACCC
AGGGTCTAGGTGCTGTATATACTCACAGCATAACTGTATATACACCCAGGGTCTAGGTGCTGTATATACT
CACAGCATAACTGTATATACACCCAGGGTCTAGGTGCTGTATATACTCACAGCATAACTGTATATACACC
CAGGGTCTAGAAAAGGTTGAAACCAGTTCCCTGAAATTATTCCCCTATCTATCATTGATAGATATAAAAG
TCTATCATTGATAGAGTAATTCTGTAAATCTATTTCTTAAACTTCTTAAATTCTACTTTTATAGTTAGTC
TTTTTTTTAGTTTTAAAACACCAAGAACTTAGTTTCGAATAAACACACATAAACAAACAAAACTAGTGGA
TCCCCCGGGCTGCAGGAATTCGATATCAAGCTTATGAGATCTAAAGGTGAAGAATTATTCACTGGTGTTG
TCCCAATTTTGGTTGAATTAGATGGTGATGTTAATGGTCACAAATTTTCTGTCTCCGGTGAAGGTGAAGG
TGATGCTACTTACGGTAAATTGACCTTAAAATTTATTTGTACTACTGGTAAATTGCCAGTTCCATGGCCA
ACCTTAGTCACTACTTTAGGTTATGGTTTGATGTGTTTTGCTAGATACCCAGATCATATGAAACAACATG
ACTTTTTCAAGTCTGCCATGCCAGAAGGTTATGTTCAAGAAAGAACTATTTTTTTCAAAGATGACGGTAA
CTACAAGACCAGAGCTGAAGTCAAGTTTGAAGGTGATACCTTAGTTAATAGAATCGAATTAAAAGGTATT
GATTTTAAAGAAGATGGTAACATTTTAGGTCACAAATTGGAATACAACTATAACTCTCACAATGTTTACA
TCATGGCTGACAAACAAAAGAATGGTATCAAAGTTAACTTCAAAATTAGACACAACATTGAAGATGGTTC
TGTTCAATTAGCTGACCATTATCAACAAAATACTCCAATTGGTGATGGTCCAGTCTTGTTACCAGACAAC
CATTACTTATCCTATCAATCTAAGTTATCCAAAGATCCAAACGAAAAGAGAGACCACATGGTCTTGTTAG
AATTTGTTACTGCTGCTGGTATTACCCATGGTATGGATGAATTGTACAAAGGATCCTAACTCGAGACAGG
CCCCTTTTCCTTTGTCTATATCATGTAATTAGTTATGTCACGCTTACATTCACGCCCTCCTCCCACATCC
GCTCTAACCGAAAAGGAAGGAGTTAGACAACCTGAAGTCTAGGTCCCTATTTATTTTTTTTAATAGTTAT
GTTAGTATTAAGAACGTTATTTATATTTCAAATTTTTCTTTTTTTTCTGTACAAACGCGTGTACGCATGT
AACATTATACTGAAAACCTTGCTTGAGAAGGTTTTGGGACGCTCGAAGGCTTTAATTTGCAAGGTTCGCA
GTTTACACTCTCATCGTCGCTCTCATCATCGCTTCCGTTGTTGTTTTCCTTAGTAGCGTCTGCTTGGTAC
CCAGCTTCGGCCGTATTTACAGATAACGATGTCGTTATTATATATATATATATATATTGTCACTTGTACC
CAGCTTTTGTTCCCTTTAGTGAGGGTTAATTTCGAGCTTGGCGTAATCATGGTCATAGCTGTTTCCTGTG
TGAAATTGTTATCCGCTCACAACAGCTGAGAAGCGGTCAGCAAGAAGAAAATCGAATAATCAGTTTCAAT
GAATATAGACGTAACAAAGGCACAAAAAAGAAAACAAGTAGATATGTCATACATATATATATATTTCAGG
CAGCAAGTGACCATCAACCAGGAAGTGTGAAATAGCAAAGAACTGTTTACTTCTTCAGACTTAGAAAGCT
CTTCCCATAGGAGAAAGCAACTGCTTTCCTTTGTAGTAATTGATTGTCTTTTCAGCCCTTGACGCAACAC
CGTCCGCTGTGAAATCGAACAATTTGTAAATTTCAGGCGCGCCATCCTGCAGGCATTAATGAATCGGCCA
ACGCGCGGGGAGAGGCGGTTTGCGTATTGGGCGCTCTTCCGCTTCCTCGCTCACTGACTCGCTGCGCTCG
GTCGTTCGGCTGCGGCGAGCGGTATCAGCTCACTCAAAGGCGGTAATACGGTTATCCACAGAATCAGGGG
ATAACGCAGGAAAGAACATGTGAGCAAAAGGCCAGCAAAAGGCCAGGAACCGTAAAAAGGC
Features (pLannotate 1.2.2; 19 found; start..end, strand, type, name):
     16..604     -  rep_origin     ori: high-copy-number ColE1/pMB1/pBR322/pUC origin of replication
    783..1643    -  CDS            AmpR: β-lactamase; bla; confers resistance to ampicillin, carbenicillin, and related antibiotics
   1644..1748    -  promoter       AmpR promoter: bla
   1850..2008    +  CDS            RAD16 (fragment): RAD16_YEAST - Experimental evidence at protein level: Swiss-Prot protein existence level 1. Component of the global genome repair (GGR) complex which promotes global genome nucleotide excision repair (GG-NER) which removes DNA damage from nontranscribing DNA. Involved in differential repair of DNA after UV damage. Will repair preferentially the MAT-alpha locus compared with the HML-alpha locus. From Saccharomyces cerevisiae (strain ATCC 204508 / S288c) (Baker's yeast).
   2148..6323    -  CDS            LYS2: LYS2_YEAST - Experimental evidence at protein level: Swiss-Prot protein existence level 1. Catalyzes the activation of alpha-aminoadipate by ATP- dependent adenylation and the reduction of activated alpha-aminoadipate by NADPH. The activated alpha-aminoadipate is bound to the phosphopantheinyl group of the enzyme itself before it is reduced to (S)-2-amino-6-oxohexanoate. From Saccharomyces cerevisiae (strain ATCC 204508 / S288c) (Baker's yeast).
   6324..6563    -  promoter       LYS2 promoter: S. cerevisiae LYS2
   6622..6700    -  CDS            lacZα (fragment): LacZα fragment of β-galactosidase; lacZ fragment
   6703..6721    +  promoter       T7 promoter: promoter for bacteriophage T7 RNA polymerase
   7071..7087    +  protein_bind   tet operator (fragment): bacterial operator O1 for the tetR and tetA genes tetracycline repressor TetR
   7086..7201    +  promoter       GAP promoter (fragment): S. cerevisiae TDH3; promoter for glyceraldehyde-3-phosphate dehydrogenase
   7201..7245    +  misc_feature   MCS (fragment): pBluescript multiple cloning site
   7244..7960    +  CDS            mCitrine: mCitrine is a basic (constitutively fluorescent) yellow fluorescent protein published in 2001, derived from Aequorea victoria.
   8001..8250    +  terminator     CYC1 terminator: S. cerevisiae CYC1; transcription terminator for CYC1
   8372..8389    -  promoter       LEU2 promoter (fragment): S. cerevisiae LEU2
   8413..8431    -  promoter       T3 promoter: promoter for bacteriophage T3 RNA polymerase
   8476..8492    -  protein_bind   lac operator: The lac repressor binds to the lac operator to inhibit transcription in E. coli. This inhibition can be relieved by adding lactose or isopropyl-β-D-thiogalactopyranoside (IPTG). lac repressor encoded by lacI
   8496..8786    -  CDS            YBW6_YEAST (fragment): Protein uncertain: Swiss-Prot protein existence level 5. From Saccharomyces cerevisiae (strain ATCC 204508 / S288c) (Baker's yeast).
   8803..8854    -  CDS            lacI (fragment): lac repressor; lacI; The lac repressor binds to the lac operator to inhibit transcription in E. coli. This inhibition can be relieved by adding lactose or isopropyl-β-D-thiogalactopyranoside (IPTG).
   8856..8989    -  rep_origin     RSF ori (fragment): Plasmids containing the RSF 1030 origin of replication can be propagated in E. coli cells that contain additional plasmids with compatible origins.
