>Addgene plasmid #159447 | pCL12-decoder | addgene full sequence | sequence record 313193 | Addgene NGS Result
TGTTTCTCCAATTCGCCCTATAGTGAGTCGTATTACAATTCACTGGCCGTCGTTTTACAACGTCGTGACT
GGGAAAACCCTGGCGTTACCCAACTTAATCGCCTTGCAGCACATCCGATCGAGAGGCATCGCACAGTTTT
AGCGAGGAAAACTCTTCAATAGTTTTGCCAGCGGAATTGCACTTGCAATTACATAAAAAATTCCGGCGGT
TTTTCGCGTGTGACTCAATGTCGAAATACCTGCCTAATGAACATGAACATCGCCCAAATGTATTTGAAGA
CCCGCTGGGAGAAGTTCAAGATATATAAGTAACAAGCAGCCAATAGTATAAAAAAAAATCTGAGTTTATT
ACCTTTCCTGGAATTTCAGTGAAAAACTGCTAATTATAGAGACATATCACAGAGTTACTCACTAATGACT
AACGAAAAGGTCTGGATAGAGAAGTTGGATAATCCAACTCTTTCAGTGTTACCACATGACTTTTTACGCC
CACAACAAGAACCTTATACGAAACAAGCTACATATTCGTTACAGCTACCTCAGCTCGATGTGCCTCATGA
TAGTTTTTCTAACAAATACGCTGTCGCTTTGAGTGTATGGGCTGCATTGATATATAGAGTAACTGGTGAC
GATGATATTGTTCTTTATATTGCGAATAACAAAATCTTAAGATTCAATATTCAACCAACGTGGTCATTTA
ATGAGCTGTATTCTACAATTAACAATGAGTTGAACAAGCTCAATTCTATTGAGGCCAATTTTTCCTTTGA
CGAGCTAGCTGAAAAAATTCAAAGTTGCCAAGACTTGGAAAGGACCCCTCAGTTGTTCCGTTTGGCCTTT
TTGGAAAACCAAGATTTCAAATTAGACGAGTTCAAGCATCATTTAGTGGACTTTGCTTTGAATTTGGATA
CCAGTAATAATGCGCATGTTTTGAACTTAATTTATAACAGCTTACTGTATTCGAATGAAAGAGTAACCAT
TGTTGCGGACCAATTTACTCAATATTTGACTGCTGCGCTAAGCGATCCATCCAATTGCATAACTAAAATC
TCTCTGATCACCGCATCATCCAAGGATAGTTTACCTGATCCAACTAAGAACTTGGGCTGGTGCGATTTCG
TGGGGTGTATTCACGACATTTTCCAGGACAATGCTGAAGCCTTCCCAGAGAGAACCTGTGTTGTGGAGAC
TCCAACACTAAATTCCGACAAGTCCCGTTCTTTCACTTATCGCGACATCAACCGCACTTCTAACATAGTT
GCCCATTATTTGATTAAAACAGGTATCAAAAGAGGTGATGTAGTGATGATCTATTCTTCTAGGGGTGTGG
ATTTGATGGTATGTGTGATGGGTGTCTTGAAAGCTGGCGCAACCTTTTCAGTTATCGACCCTGCATATCC
CCCAGCCAGACAAACCATTTACTTAGGTGTTGCTAAACCACGTGGGTTGATTGTTATTAGAGCTGCTGGA
CAATTGGATCAATTAGTAGAAGATTACATCAATGATGAATTGGAGATTGTTTCAAGAATCAATTCCATCG
CTATTCAAGAAAATGGTACTATTGAAGGTGGCAAATTGGACAATGGCGAGGATGTTTTGGCTCCATACGA
TCACTACAAAGACACCAGAACAGGTGTTGTAGTTGGACCAGATTCCAACCCAACCCTATCTTTCACATCT
GGTTCCGAAGGTATTCCTAAGGGTGTTCTTGGTAGACATTTTTCCTTGGCTTATTATTTCAATTGGATGT
CCAAAAGGTTCAACTTAACAGAAAATGATAAATTCACAATGCTGAGCGGTATTGCACATGATCCAATTCA
AAGAGATATGTTTACACCATTATTTTTAGGTGCCCAATTGTATGTCCCTACTCAAGATGATATTGGTACA
CCGGGCCGTTTAGCGGAATGGATGAGTAAGTATGGTTGCACAGTTACCCATTTAACACCTGCCATGGGTC
AATTACTTACTGCCCAAGCTACTACACCATTCCCTAAGTTACATCATGCGTTCTTTGTGGGTGACATTTT
AACAAAACGTGATTGTCTGAGGTTACAAACCTTGGCAGAAAATTGCCGTATTGTTAATATGTACGGTACT
ACTGAAACACAGCGTGCAGTTTCTTATTTCGAAGTTAAATCAAAAAATGACGATCCAAACTTTTTGAAAA
AATTGAAAGATGTCATGCCTGCTGGTAAAGGTATGTTGAACGTTCAGCTATTAGTTGTTAACAGGAACGA
CCGTACTCAAATATGTGGTATTGGCGAAATAGGTGAGATTTATGTTCGTGCAGGTGGTTTGGCCGAAGGT
TATAGAGGATTACCAGAATTGAATAAAGAAAAATTTGTGAACAACTGGTTTGTTGAAAAAGATCACTGGA
ATTATTTGGATAAGGATAATGGTGAACCTTGGAGACAATTCTGGTTAGGTCCAAGAGATAGATTGTACAG
AACGGGTGATTTAGGTCGTTATCTACCAAACGGTGACTGTGAATGTTGCGGTAGGGCTGATGATCAAGTT
AAAATTCGTGGGTTCAGAATCGAATTAGGAGAAATAGATACGCACATTTCCCAACATCCATTGGTAAGAG
AAAACATTACTTTAGTTCGCAAAAATGCCGACAATGAGCCAACATTGATCACATTTATGGTCCCAAGATT
TGACAAGCCAGATGACTTGTCTAAGTTCCAAAGTGATGTTCCAAAGGAGGTTGAAACTGACCCTATAGTT
AAGGGCTTAATCGGTTACCATCTTTTATCCAAGGACATCAGGACTTTCTTAAAGAAAAGATTGGCTAGCT
ATGCTATGCCTTCCTTGATTGTGGTTATGGATAAACTACCATTGAATCCAAATGGTAAAGTTGATAAGCC
TAAACTTCAATTCCCAACTCCCAAGCAATTAAATTTGGTAGCTGAAAATACAGTTTCTGAAACTGACGAC
TCTCAGTTTACCAATGTTGAGCGCGAGGTTAGAGACTTATGGTTAAGTATATTACCTACCAAGCCAGCAT
CTGTATCACCAGATGATTCGTTTTTCGATTTAGGTGGTCATTCTATCTTGGCTACCAAAATGATTTTTAC
CTTAAAGAAAAAGCTGCAAGTTGATTTACCATTGGGCACAATTTTCAAGTATCCAACGATAAAGGCCTTT
GCCGCGGAAATTGACAGAATTAAATCATCGGGTGGATCATCTCAAGGTGAGGTCGTCGAAAATGTCACTG
CAAATTATGCGGAAGACGCCAAGAAATTGGTTGAGACGCTACCAAGTTCGTACCCCTCTCGTGAATATTT
TGTTGAACCTAATAGTGCCGAAGGAAAAACAACAATTAATGTGTTTGTTACTGGTGTCACAGGATTTCTG
GGCTCCTACATCCTTGCAGATTTGTTAGGACGTTCTCCAAAGAACTACAGTTTCAAAGTGTTTGCCCACG
TCAGGGCCAAGGATGAAGAAGCTGCATTTGCAAGATTACAAAAGGCAGGTATCACCTATGGTACTTGGAA
CGAAAAATTTGCCTCAAATATTAAAGTTGTATTAGGCGATTTATCTAAAAGCCAATTTGGTCTTTCAGAT
GAGAAGTGGATGGATTTGGCAAACACAGTTGATATAATTATCCATAATGGTGCGTTAGTTCACTGGGTTT
ATCCATACGCCAAATTGAGAGATCCAAATGTTATTTCAACTATCAATGTTATGAGCTTAGCCGCCGTCGG
CAAGCCAAAGTTCTTTGACTTTGTTTCCTCCACTTCTACTCTTGACACTGAATACTACTTTAATTTGTCA
GATAAACTTGTTAGCGAAGGGAAGCCAGGCATTTTAGAATCAGACGATTTAATGGACTCTGCAAGCGGGC
TCACTGGTGGATATGGTCAGTCCAAATGGGCTGCTGAGTACATCATTAGACGTGCAGGTGAAAGGGGCCT
ACGTGGGTGTATTGTCAGACCAGGTTACGTAACAGGTGCCTCTGCCAATGGTTCTTCAAACACAGATGAT
TTCTTATTGAGATTTTTGAAAGGTTCAGTCCAATTAGGTAAGATTCCAGACATCGAAAATTCCGTGAATA
TGGTTCCAGTAGATCATGTTGCTCGTGTTGTTGTTGCTACGTCTTTGAATCCTCCCAAAGAAAATGAATT
GGCCGTTGCTCAAGTAACGGGTCACCCAAGAATATTATTCAAAGACTACTTGTATACTTTACACGATTAT
GGTTACGATGTCGAAATCGAAAGCTATTCTAAATGGAAGAAATCATTGGAGGCGTCTGTTATTGACAGGA
ATGAAGAAAATGCGTTGTATCCTTTGCTACACATGGTCTTAGACAACTTACCTGAAAGTACCAAAGCTCC
GGAACTAGACGATAGGAACGCCGTGGCATCTTTAAAGAAAGACACCGCATGGACAGGTGTTGATTGGTCT
AATGGAATAGGTGTTACTCCAGAAGAGGTTGGTATATATATTGCATTTTTAAACAAGGTTGGATTTTTAC
CTCCACCAACTCATAATGACAAACTTCCACTGCCAAGTATAGAACTAACTCAAGCGCAAATAAGTCTAGT
TGCTTCAGGTGCTGGTGCTCGTGGAAGCTCCGCAGCAGCTTAAGGTTGAGCATTACGTATGATATGCATA
TGTCCATGTACAATAATTAAATATGAATTAGGAGAAAGACTTAGCTTCTTTTCGGGTGATGTCACTTAAA
AACTCCGAGAATAATATATAATAAGAGAATAAAATATTAGTTATTGAATAAGAACTGTAAATCGGCTGGC
GTTAGTCTGCTAATGGCAGCTTCATCTTGGTTTATTGTAGCATGAATCATATTTGCCTTTTTTTCCTGTA
ATTCAATGATTCTTGCTTCTATACTATCCTCAATGCAAAACCTTGTGATCTTCACAGGCGCGCCAATTAA
TTAATAGCAGTTCGCAAAATCGTTCGCTTCGCAAATGTTGCTAATGCCGCGTTCTTTCGACGTCAGGTGG
CACTTTTCGGGGAAATGTGCGCGGAACCCCTATTTGTTTATTTTTCTAAATACATTCAAATATGTATCCG
CTCATGAGACAATAACCCTGATAAATGCTTCAATAATATTGAAAAAGGAAGAGTATGAGTATTCAACATT
TCCGTGTCGCCCTTATTCCCTTTTTTGCGGCATTTTGCCTTCCTGTTTTTGCTCACCCAGAAACGCTGGT
GAAAGTAAAAGATGCTGAAGATCAGTTGGGTGCACGAGTGGGTTACATCGAACTGGATCTCAACAGCGGT
AAGATCCTTGAGAGTTTTCGCCCCGAAGAACGTTTTCCAATGATGAGCACTTTTAAAGTTCTGCTATGTG
GCGCGGTATTATCCCGTATTGACGCCGGGCAAGAGCAACTCGGTCGCCGCATACACTATTCTCAGAATGA
CTTGGTTGAGTACTCACCAGTCACAGAAAAGCATCTTACGGATGGCATGACAGTAAGAGAATTATGCAGT
GCTGCCATAACCATGAGTGATAACACTGCGGCCAACTTACTTCTGACAACCATCGGAGGACCGAAGGAGC
TAACCGCTTTTTTGCACAACATGGGGGATCATGTAACTCGCCTTGATCGTTGGGAACCGGAGCTGAATGA
AGCCATACCAAACGACGAGCGTGACACCACGATGCCTGTAGCAATGGCAACAACGTTGCGCAAACTATTA
ACTGGCGAACTACTTACTCTAGCTTCCCGGCAACAATTAATAGACTGGATGGAGGCGGATAAAGTTGCAG
GACCACTTCTGCGCTCGGCCCTTCCGGCTGGCTGGTTTATTGCTGATAAATCTGGAGCCGGTGAGCGTGG
GTCTCGCGGTATCATTGCAGCACTGGGGCCAGATGGTAAGCCCTCCCGTATCGTAGTTATCTACACGACG
GGGAGTCAGGCAACTATGGATGAACGAAATAGACAGATCGCTGAGATAGGTGCCTCACTGATTAAGCATT
GGTAACTGTCAGACCAAGTTTACTCATATATACTTTAGATTGATTTAAAACTTCATTTTTAATTTAAAAG
GATCTAGGTGAAGATCCTTTTTGATAATCTCATGACCAAAATCCCTTAACGTGAGTTTTCGTTCCACTGA
GCGTCAGACCCCGTAGGTTTAAACAAAAGATCAAAGGATCTTCTTGAGATCCTTTTTTTCTGCGCGTAAT
CTGCTGCTTGCAAACAAAAAAACCACCGCTACCAGCGGTGGTTTGTTTGCCGGATCAAGAGCTACCAACT
CTTTTTCCGAAGGTAACTGGCTTCAGCAGAGCGCAGATACCAAATACTGTTCTTCTAGTGTAGCCGTAGT
TAGGCCACCACTTCAAGAACTCTGTAGCACCGCCTACATACCTCGCTCTGCTAATCCTGTTACCAGTGGC
TGCTGCCAGTGGCGATAAGTCGTGTCTTACCGGGTTGGACTCAAGACGATAGTTACCGGATAAGGCGCAG
CGGTCGGGCTGAACGGGGGGTTCGTGCACACAGCCCAGCTTGGAGCGAACGACCTACACCGAACTGAGAT
ACCTACAGCGTGAGCTATGAGAAAGCGCCACGCTTCCCGAAGGGAGAAAGGCGGACAGGTATCCGGTAAG
CGGCAGGGTCGGAACAGGAGAGCGCACGAGGGAGCTTCCAGGGGGAAACGCCTGGTATCTTTATAGTCCT
GTCGGGTTTCGCCACCTCTGACTTGAGCGTCGATTTTTGTGATGCTCGTCAGGGGGGCGGAGCCTATGGA
AAAACGCCAGCAACGCGGCCTTTTTACGGTTCCTGGCCTTTTGCTGGCCTTTTGCTCACATGTTCTTTCC
TGCGTTATCCCCTGATTCTGTGGATAACCGTATTACCGCCTTTGAGTGAGCTGATACCGCTCGCCGCAGC
CGAACGACCGAGCGCAGCGAGTCAGTGAGCGAGGAAGCGGAAGAGCGCCCAATACGCAAACCGCCTCTCC
CCGCGCGTTGGCCGATTCATTAATGCCTGCAGGATGGCGCGCCTGAAATTTACAAATTGTTCGATTTCAC
AGCGGACGGTGTTGCGTCAAGGGCTGAAAAGACAATCAATTACTACAAAGGAAAGCAGTTGCTTTCTCCT
ATGGGAAGAGCTTTCTAAGTCTGAAGAAGTAAACAGTTCTTTGCTATTTCACACTTCCTGGTTGATGGTC
ACTTGCTGCCTGAAATATATATATATGTATGACATATCTACTTGTTTTCTTTTTTGTGCCTTTGTTACGT
CTATATTCATTGAAACTGATTATTCGATTTTCTTCTTGCTGACCGCTTCTCAGCTGTTGTGAGCGGATAA
CAATTTCACACAGGAAACAGCTATGACCATGATTACGCCAAGCTCGAAATTAACCCTCACTAAAGGGAAC
AAAAGCTGGGTACAAGTGACAATATATATATATATATATAATAACGACATCGTTATCTGTAAATACGGCC
GAAGCTGGGTACCAAGCAGACGCTACTAAGGAAAACAACAACGGAAGCGATGATGAGAGCGACGATGAGA
GTGTAAACTGCGAACCTTGCAAATTAAAGCCTTCGAGCGTCCCAAAACCTTCTCAAGCAAGGTTTTCAGT
ATAATGTTACATGCGTACACGCGTTTGTACAGAAAAAAAAGAAAAATTTGAAATATAAATAACGTTCTTA
ATACTAACATAACTATTAAAAAAAATAAATAGGGACCTAGACTTCAGGTTGTCTAACTCCTTCCTTTTCG
GTTAGAGCGGATGTGGGAGGAGGGCGTGAATGTAAGCGTGACATAACTAATTACATGATATAGACAAAGG
AAAAGGGGCCTGTCTCGAGTTAGGATCCTTTGTACAATTCATCCATACCATGGGTAATACCAGCAGCAGT
AACAAATTCTAACAAGACCATGTGGTCTCTCTTTTCGTTTGGATCTTTGGATAACTTAGATTGATAGGAT
AAGTAATGGTTGTCTGGTAACAAGACTGGACCATCACCAATTGGAGTATTTTGTTGATAATGGTCAGCTA
ATTGAACAGAACCATCTTCAATGTTGTGTCTAATTTTGAAGTTAACTTTGATACCATTCTTTTGTTTGTC
AGCCATGATGTAAACATTGTGAGAGTTATAGTTGTATTCCAATTTGTGACCTAAAATGTTACCATCTTCT
TTAAAATCAATACCTTTTAATTCGATTCTATTAACTAAGGTATCACCTTCAAACTTGACTTCAGCTCTGG
TCTTGTAGTTACCGTCATCTTTGAAAAAAATAGTTCTTTCTTGAACATAACCTTCTGGCATGGCAGACTT
GAAAAAGTCATGTTGTTTCATATGATCTGGGTATCTAGCAAAACACATCAAACCATAACCTAAAGTAGTG
ACTAAGGTTGGCCATGGAACTGGCAATTTACCAGTAGTACAAATAAATTTTAAGGTCAATTTACCGTAAG
TAGCATCACCTTCACCTTCACCGGAGACAGAAAATTTGTGACCATTAACATCACCATCTAATTCAACCAA
AATTGGGACAACACCAGTGAATAATTCTTCACCTTTAGATCTCATAAGCTTGATATCGAATTCCTGCAGC
CCGGGGGATCCACTAGTTTTGTTTGTTTATGTGTGTTTATTCGAAACTAAGTTCTTGGTGTTTTAAAACT
AAAAAAAAGACTAACTATAAAAGTAGAATTTAAGAAGTTTAAGAAATAGATTTACAGAATTACTCTATCA
ATGATAGACTTTTATATCTATCAATGATAGATAGGGGAATAATTTCAGGGAACTGGTTTCAACCTTTTCT
AGACCCTGGGTGTATATACAGTTATGCTGTGAGTATATACAGCACCTAGACCCTGGGTGTATATACAGTT
ATGCTGTGAGTATATACAGCACCTAGACCCTGGGTGTATATACAGTTATGCTGTGAGTATATACAGCACC
TAGACCCTGGGTGTATATACAGTTATGCTGTGAGTATATACAGCACCTAGGGAGCTCCAATTCGCCCTAT
AGGCGGCCGCGAAAAGAAATATAGTCTTCAAGGTTATATTATACAGGTTTATATATTATTC
Features (pLannotate 1.2.2; 18 found; start..end, strand, type, name):
     17..35      -  promoter       T7 promoter: promoter for bacteriophage T7 RNA polymerase
     38..116     +  CDS            lacZα (fragment): LacZα fragment of β-galactosidase; lacZ fragment
    175..414     +  promoter       LYS2 promoter: S. cerevisiae LYS2
    415..4593    +  CDS            LYS2: alpha-aminoadipate reductase, required for lysine biosynthesis; S. cerevisiae LYS2; yeast auxotrophic marker
   4730..4888    -  CDS            RAD16 (fragment): RAD16_YEAST - Experimental evidence at protein level: Swiss-Prot protein existence level 1. Component of the global genome repair (GGR) complex which promotes global genome nucleotide excision repair (GG-NER) which removes DNA damage from nontranscribing DNA. Involved in differential repair of DNA after UV damage. Will repair preferentially the MAT-alpha locus compared with the HML-alpha locus. From Saccharomyces cerevisiae (strain ATCC 204508 / S288c) (Baker's yeast).
   4990..5094    +  promoter       AmpR promoter: bla
   5095..5955    +  CDS            AmpR: β-lactamase; bla; confers resistance to ampicillin, carbenicillin, and related antibiotics
   6134..6722    +  rep_origin     ori: high-copy-number ColE1/pMB1/pBR322/pUC origin of replication
   6905..6956    +  CDS            lacI (fragment): lac repressor; lacI; The lac repressor binds to the lac operator to inhibit transcription in E. coli. This inhibition can be relieved by adding lactose or isopropyl-β-D-thiogalactopyranoside (IPTG).
   6973..7263    +  CDS            YBW6_YEAST (fragment): Protein uncertain: Swiss-Prot protein existence level 5. From Saccharomyces cerevisiae (strain ATCC 204508 / S288c) (Baker's yeast).
   7267..7283    +  protein_bind   lac operator: The lac repressor binds to the lac operator to inhibit transcription in E. coli. This inhibition can be relieved by adding lactose or isopropyl-β-D-thiogalactopyranoside (IPTG). lac repressor encoded by lacI
   7328..7346    +  promoter       T3 promoter: promoter for bacteriophage T3 RNA polymerase
   7370..7387    +  promoter       LEU2 promoter (fragment): S. cerevisiae LEU2
   7509..7758    -  terminator     CYC1 terminator: S. cerevisiae CYC1; transcription terminator for CYC1
   7799..8515    -  CDS            mCitrine: mCitrine is a basic (constitutively fluorescent) yellow fluorescent protein published in 2001, derived from Aequorea victoria.
   8514..8558    -  misc_feature   MCS (fragment): pBluescript multiple cloning site
   8558..8673    -  promoter       GAP promoter (fragment): S. cerevisiae TDH3; promoter for glyceraldehyde-3-phosphate dehydrogenase
   8672..8688    -  protein_bind   tet operator (fragment): bacterial operator O1 for the tetR and tetA genes tetracycline repressor TetR
