[The description below was written by a language model from this plasmid's Addgene catalogue record and pLannotate feature annotations shown in this document.]
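Description:
pCL12-decoder is a 9,021 bp yeast expression and synthetic-biology plasmid built on the pRG207 backbone, carrying a roughly 1.55 kb synthetic reporter cassette inserted by Gibson assembly. In E. coli it is maintained through a ColE1/pUC-type origin and selected with ampicillin via the bla gene. The catalogue lists it as low copy, although the annotated origin is of the high-copy family. For yeast, the plasmid carries the complete S. cerevisiae LYS2 gene with its own promoter, giving lysine prototrophy as the selectable marker. No yeast replication origin (2μ or CEN/ARS) is annotated. Short fragments of yeast genomic sequence (RAD16 and an uncharacterised ORF) flank the marker and bacterial regions, which would be consistent with an integrating design, but the record does not say how the plasmid is maintained in yeast. Residual pBluescript-type elements (T7 and T3 promoters, lacZα and lacI fragments, lac operator) frame the cloning region.

The payload is PlexAtet-Citrine-tCyc1: the yellow fluorescent protein mCitrine, terminated by the CYC1 terminator and driven by a hybrid synthetic promoter. The annotation detects a tet operator fragment immediately upstream of a fragment of the TDH3 (GAP) promoter. LexA binding sites are implied by the promoter name but are not annotated separately. According to the record, Citrine expression is activated by the chimeric transcription factor LexA-ER-B112 when estradiol is added, and is repressed by TetR. Neither regulator is encoded on this plasmid, so both must be supplied by the host strain or other constructs. The promoter therefore integrates an activating and a repressing input into a fluorescent output, and it serves as the readout module of an engineered circuit for decoding transient intracellular signals. The depositor and repository sequence records are the same length and show essentially the same features in opposite orientations.
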