Addgene plasmid #159447: pCL12-decoder
Purpose: Insert: PlexAtet-citrine-tCyc1. The fluorescent protein Citrine is inducible by LexA-ER-B112 upon addition of estradiol, and repressible by TetR. Backbone: pRG207 (addGene). Marker:Lys2.
Depositing lab: Joerg Stelling. Depositing organization: ETH Zurich (Swiss Federal Institute of Technology). Publication: A rationally engineered decoder of transient intracellular signals. Lormeau C, Rudolf F, Stelling J. Nat Commun. 2021 Mar 25;12(1):1886. doi: 10.1038/s41467-021-22190-4. PubMed 33767179.
Backbone
  Vector backbone: pRG207
  Backbone manufacturer: addgene
  Backbone size w/o insert (bp): 7471
  Total vector size (bp): 9021
  Vector type: Yeast Expression, Synthetic Biology
  Selectable markers: Lys2
Growth in bacteria
  Bacterial resistance: Ampicillin, 100 μg/mL
  Growth temperature: 30°C
  Growth strain: DH5alpha
  Copy number: Low Copy
Gene/Insert
  Gene/Insert name: PlexAtet-Citrine-tCyc1
  Species: Synthetic
  Insert size (bp): 1550
  Promoter: PlexAtet
  Cloning method: Gibson Cloning
  Sequencing primers: 5′ AATTAACCCTCACTAAAGGG; 3′ AATTAACCCTCACTAAAGGG
Terms and licenses: Academic/Nonprofit Terms; Industry Terms: Not Available to Industry
How to cite: pCL12-decoder was a gift from Joerg Stelling (Addgene plasmid # 159447 ; http://n2t.net/addgene:159447 ; RRID:Addgene_159447)
